>Addgene plasmid #184406 | 3021_pETcon-SARS-CoV-2-RBD_K417N_E484K_N501Y | addgene full sequence | sequence record 362506 | Addgene NGS Result
TGGAAAGCGGGCAGTGAGCGCAACGCAATTAATGTGAGTTAGCTCACTCATTAGGCACCCCAGGCTTTAC
ACTTTATGCTTCCGGCTCGTATGTTGTGTGGAATTGTGAGCGGATAACAATTTCACACAGGAAACAGCTA
TGACCATGATTACGCCAAGCTCGAAATTAACCCTCACTAAAGGGAACAAAAGCTGGTACCAATTCCTTGA
ATTTTCAAAAATTCTTACTTTTTTTTTGGATGGACGCAAAGAAGTTTAATAATCATATTACATGGCATTA
CCACCATATACATATCCATATCTAATCTTACTTATATGTTGTGGAAATGTAAAGAGCCCCATTATCTTAG
CCTAAAAAAACCTTCTCTTTGGAACTTTCAGTAATACGCTTAACTGCTCATTGCTATATTGAAGTACGGA
TTAGAAGCCGCCGAGCGGGTGACAGCCCTCCGAAGGAAGACTCTCCTCCGTGCGTCCTCGTCTTCACCGG
TCGCGTTCCTGAAACGCAGATGTGCCTCGCGCCGCACTGCTCCGAACAATAAAGATTCTACAATACTAGC
TTTTATGGTTATGAAGAGGAAAAATTGGCAGTAACCTGGCCCCACAAACCTTCAAATGAACGAATCAAAT
TAACAACCATAGGATGATAATGCGATTAGTTTTTTAGCCTTATTTCTGGGGTAATTAATCAGCGAAGCGA
TGATTTTTGATCTATTAACAGATATATAAATGCAAAAACTGCATAACCACTTTAACTAATACTTTCAACA
TTTTCGGTTTGTATTACTTCTTATTCAAATGTAATAAAAGTATCAACAAAAAATTGTTAATATACCTCTA
TACTTTAACGTCAAGGAGAAAAAACCCCGGATCGAATTCCCTACTTCATACATTTTCAATTAAGATGCAG
TTACTTCGCTGTTTTTCAATATTTTCTGTTATTGCTTCAGTTTTAGCACAGGAACTGACAACTATATGCG
AGCAAATCCCCTCACCAACTTTAGAATCGACGCCGTACTCTTTGTCAACGACTACTATTTTGGCCAACGG
GAAGGCAATGCAAGGAGTTTTTGAATATTACAAATCAGTAACGTTTGTCAGTAATTGCGGTTCTCACCCC
TCAACAACTAGCAAAGGCAGCCCCATAAACACACAGTATGTTTTTAAGGACAATAGCTCGACGATTGAAG
GTAGATACCCATACGACGTTCCAGACTACGCTCTGCAGGCTAGTGGTGGAGGAGGCTCTGGTGGAGGCGG
CCGCGGAGGCGGAGGGTCGGCTAGCCATATGAATATCACGAACCTTTGTCCTTTCGGTGAGGTCTTCAAT
GCTACTAGATTCGCATCCGTGTATGCATGGAATAGAAAGAGAATTAGTAATTGTGTAGCGGACTACTCTG
TACTTTATAACTCCGCCTCCTTCTCCACATTCAAGTGTTACGGTGTATCTCCCACCAAGTTGAATGATCT
ATGCTTTACAAACGTTTACGCCGATAGTTTCGTAATTAGAGGCGATGAAGTGCGTCAGATCGCACCAGGC
CAGACGGGCAACATAGCAGACTATAATTATAAGCTGCCTGATGACTTCACCGGCTGTGTGATAGCTTGGA
ACTCAAATAATCTAGATTCCAAGGTGGGAGGCAATTACAATTATTTGTACCGTCTGTTCCGTAAAAGCAA
TTTGAAACCATTTGAAAGAGACATTAGCACTGAAATTTATCAAGCAGGGTCCACCCCGTGCAACGGCGTA
AAGGGCTTTAACTGTTATTTCCCATTACAGTCTTATGGTTTCCAACCTACGTACGGAGTCGGGTATCAGC
CGTACAGGGTTGTGGTTCTTTCATTTGAACTGCTGCACGCGCCCGCAACCGTATGCGGGCCGAAGAAATC
AACGCTCGAGGGGGGCGGTTCCGAACAAAAGCTTATTTCTGAAGAGGACTTGTAATAGAGATCTGATAAC
AACAGTGTAGATGTAACAAAATCGACTTTGTTCCCACTGTACTTTTAGCTCGTACAAAATACAATATACT
TTTCATTTCTCCGTAAACAACATGTTTTCCCATGTAATATCCTTTTCTATTTTTCGTTCCGTTACCAACT
TTACACATACTTTATATAGCTATTCACTTCTATACACTAAAAAACTAAGACAATTTTAATTTTGCTGCCT
GCCATATTTCAATTTGTTATAAATTCCTATAATTTATCCTATTAGTAGCTAAAAAAAGATGAATGTGAAT
CGAATCCTAAGAGAATTGAGCTCCAATTCGCCCTATAGTGAGTCGTATTACAATTCACTGGCCGTCGTTA
GATCGGAAGAGCACACTCCAGTCACTTACAACGTCGTGACTGGGAAAACCCTGGCGTTACCCAACTTAAT
CGCCTTGCAGCACATCCCCCTTTCGCCAGCTGGCGTAATAGCGAAGAGGCCCGCACCGATCGCCTTTCCC
AACAGTTGCGCAGCCTGAATGGCGAATGG
[124 nt withheld, positions 2480-2603]
C
[91 nt withheld, positions 2605-2695]
A
[49 nt withheld, positions 2697-2745]
CCTTTGACGTTGGAGTCCACGTTCTTT
[37 nt withheld, positions 2773-2809]
ACCCTATCTCGGTCTATTCTTTTGATTTATAAGGGATTTTGCCGATTTCGGCCTATTGGTTAAAAAATGA
GCTGATTTAACAAAAATTTAACGCGAATTTTAACAAAATATTAACGCTTACAATTTCCTGATGCGGTATT
TTCTCCTTACGCATCTGTGCGGTATTTCACACCGCATAGATCGGCAAGTGCACAAACAATACTTAAATAA
ATACTACTCAGTAATAACCTATTTCTTAGCATTTTTGACGAAATTTGCTATTTTGTTAGAGTCTTTTACA
CCATTTGTCTCCACACCTCCGCTTACATCAACACCAATAACGCCATTTAATCTAAGCGCATCACCAACAT
TTTCTGGCGTCAGTCCACCAGCTAACATAAAATGTAAGCTTTCGGGGCTCTCTTGCCTTCCAACCCAGTC
AGAAATCGAGTTCCAATCCAAAAGTTCACCTGTCCCACCTGCTTCTGAATCAAACAAGGGAATAAACGAA
TGAGGTTTCTGTGAAGCTGCACTGAGTAGTATGTTGCAGTCTTTTGGAAATACGAGTCTTTTAATAACTG
GCAAACCGAGGAACTCTTGGTATTCTTGCCACGACTCATCTCCATGCAGTTGGACGATATCAATGCCGTA
ATCATTGACCAGAGCCAAAACATCCTCCTTAGGTTGATTACGAAACACGCCAACCAAGTATTTCGGAGTG
CCTGAACTATTTTTATATGCTTTTACAAGACTTGAAATTTTCCTTGCAATAACCGGGTCAATTGTTCTCT
TTCTATTGGGCACACATATAATACCCAGCAAGTCAGCATCGGAATCTAGAGCACATTCTGCGGCCTCTGT
GCTCTGCAAGCCGCAAACTTTCACCAATGGACCAGAACTACCTGTGAAATTAATAACAGACATACTCCAA
GCTGCCTTTGTGTGCTTAATCACGTATACTCACGTGCTCAATAGTCACCAATGCCCTCCCTCTTGGCCCT
CTCCTTTTCTTTTTTCGACCGAATTAATTCTTAATCGGCAAAAAAAGAAAAGCTCCGGATCAAGATTGTA
CGTAAGGTGACAAGCTATTTTTCAATAAAGAATATCTTCCACTACTGCCATCTGGCGTCATAACTGCAAA
GTACACATATATTACGATGCTGTTCTATTAAATGCTTCCTATATTATATATATAGTAATGTCGTGATCTA
TGGTGCACTCTCAGTACAATCTGCTCTGATGCCGCATAGTTAAGCCAGCCCCGACACCCGCCAACACCCG
CTGACGCGCCCTGACGGGCTTGTCTGCTCCCGGCATCCGCTTACAGACAAGCTGTGACCGTCTCCGGGAG
CTGCATGTGTCAGAGGTTTTCACCGTCATCACCGAAACGCGCGAGACGAAAGGGCCTCGTGATACGCCTA
TTTTTATAGGTTAATGTCATGATAATAATGGTTTCTTAGACGGATCGCTTGCCTGTAACTTACACGCGCC
TCGTATCTTTTAATGATGGAATAATTTGGGAATTTACTCTGTGTTTATTTATTTTTATGTTTTGTATTTG
GATTTTAGAAAGTAAATAAAGAAGGTAGAAGAGTTACGGAATGAAGAAAAAAAAATAAACAAAGGTTTAA
AAAATTTCAACAAAAAGCGTACTTTACATATATATTTATTAGACAAGAAAAGCAGATTAAATAGATATAC
ATTCGATTAACGATAAGTAAAATGTAAAATCACAGGATTTTCGTGTGTGGTCTTCTACACAGACAAGATG
AAACAATTCGGCATTAATACCTGAGAGCAGGAAGAGCAAGATAAAAGGTAGTATTTGTTGGCGATCCCCC
TAGAGTCTTTTACATCTTCGGAAAACAAAAACTATTTTTTCTTTAATTTCTTTTTTTACTTTCTATTTTT
AATTTATATATTTATATTAAAAAATTTAAATTATAATTATTTTTATAGCACGTGATGAAAAGGACCCAGG
TGGCACTTTTCGGGGAAATGTGCGCGGAACCCCTATTTGTTTATTTTTCTAAATACATTCAAATATGTAT
CCGCTCATGAGACAATAACCCTGATAAATGCTTCAATAATATTGAAAAAGGAAGAGTATGAGTATTCAAC
ATTTCCGTGTCGCCCTTATTCCCTTTTTTGCGGCATTTTGCCTTCCTGTTTTTGCTCACCCAGAAACGCT
GGTGAAAGTAAAAGATGCTGAAGATCAGTTGGGTGCACGAGTGGGTTACATCGAACTGGATCTCAACAGC
GGTAAGATCCTTGAGAGTTTTCGCCCCGAAGAACGTTTTCCAATGATGAGCACTTTTAAAGTTCTGCTAT
GTGGCGCGGTATTATCCCGTATTGACGCCGGGCAAGAGCAACTCGGTCGCCGCATACACTATTCTCAGAA
TGACTTGGTTGAGTACTCACCAGTCACAGAAAAGCATCTTACGGATGGCATGACAGTAAGAGAATTATGC
AGTGCTGCCATAACCATGAGTGATAACACTGCGGCCAACTTACTTCTGACAACGATCGGAGGACCGAAGG
AGCTAACCGCTTTTTTGCACAACATGGGGGATCATGTAACTCGCCTTGATCGTTGGGAACCGGAGCTGAA
TGAAGCCATACCAAACGACGAGCGTGACACCACGATGCCTGTAGCAATGGCAACAACGTTGCGCAAACTA
TTAACTGGCGAACTACTTACTCTAGCTTCCCGGCAACAATTAATAGACTGGATGGAGGCGGATAAAGTTG
CAGGACCACTTCTGCGCTCGGCCCTTCCGGCTGGCTGGTTTATTGCTGATAAATCTGGAGCCGGTGAGCG
TGGGTCTCGCGGTATCATTGCAGCACTGGGGCCAGATGGTAAGCCCTCCCGTATCGTAGTTATCTACACG
ACGGGGAGTCAGGCAACTATGGATGAACGAAATAGACAGATCGCTGAGATAGGTGCCTCACTGATTAAGC
ATTGGTAACTGTCAGACCAAGTTTACTCATATATACTTTAGATTGATTTAAAACTTCATTTTTAATTTAA
AAGGATCTAGGTGAAGATCCTTTTTGATAATCTCATGACCAAAATCCCTTAACGTGAGTTTTCGTTCCAC
TGAGCGTCAGACCCCGTAGAAAAGATCAAAGGATCTTCTTGAGATCCTTTTTTTCTGCGCGTAATCTGCT
GCTTGCAAACAAAAAAACCACCGCTACCAGCGGTGGTTTGTTTGCCGGATCAAGAGCTACCAACTCTTTT
TCCGAAGGTAACTGGCTTCAGCAGAGCGCAGATACCAAATACTGTTCTTCTAGTGTAGCCGTAGTTAGGC
CACCACTTCAAGAACTCTGTAGCACCGCCTACATACCTCGCTCTGCTAATCCTGTTACCAGTGGCTGCTG
CCAGTGGCGATAAGTCGTGTCTTACCGGGTTGGACTCAAGACGATAGTTACCGGATAAGGCGCAGCGGTC
GGGCTGAACGGGGGGTTCGTGCACACAGCCCAGCTTGGAGCGAACGACCTACACCGAACTGAGATACCTA
CAGCGTGAGCTATGAGAAAGCGCCACGCTTCCCGAAGGGAGAAAGGCGGACAGGTATCCGGTAAGCGGCA
GGGTCGGAACAGGAGAGCGCACGAGGGAGCTTCCAGGGGGAAACGCCTGGTATCTTTATAGTCCTGTCGG
GTTTCGCCACCTCTGACTTGAGCGTCGATTTTTGTGATGCTCGTCAGGGGGGCGGAGCCTATGGAAAAAC
GCCAGCAACGCGGCCTTTTTACGGTTCCTGGCCTTTTGCTGGCCTTTTGCTCACATGTTCTTTCCTGCGT
TATCCCCTGATTCTGTGGATAACCGTATTACCGCCTTTGAGTGAGCTGATACCGCTCGCCGCAGCCGAAC
GACCGAGCGCAGCGAGTCAGTGAGCGAGGAAGCGGAAGAGCGCCCAATACGCAAACCGCCTCTCCCCGCG
CGTTGGCCGATTCATTAATGCAGCTGGCACGACAGGTTTCCCGAC
Features (pLannotate 1.2.2; 22 found; start..end, strand, type, name):
     30..51      +  protein_bind   CAP binding site: CAP binding activates transcription in the presence of cAMP. E. coli catabolite activator protein
     66..96      +  promoter       lac promoter: promoter for the E. coli lac operon
    104..120     +  protein_bind   lac operator: The lac repressor binds to the lac operator to inhibit transcription in E. coli. This inhibition can be relieved by adding lactose or isopropyl-β-D-thiogalactopyranoside (IPTG). lac repressor encoded by lacI
    165..183     +  promoter       T3 promoter: promoter for bacteriophage T3 RNA polymerase
    417..858     +  promoter       GAL1 promoter: S. cerevisiae GAL1; inducible promoter, regulated by Gal4
    905..1165    +  CDS            AGA2: AGA2_YEAST - Experimental evidence at protein level: Swiss-Prot protein existence level 1. Receptor binding subunit of the a-agglutinin heterodimer. S.cerevisiae a and alpha cells express the complementary cell surface glycoproteins a-agglutinin and alpha-agglutinin, respectively, which interact with one another to promote cellular aggregation during mating. From Saccharomyces cerevisiae (strain ATCC 204508 / S288c) (Baker's yeast).
   1292..1894    +  CDS            S (fragment): SPIKE_SARS2 - Experimental evidence at protein level: Swiss-Prot protein existence level 1. [Spike glycoprotein]: May down-regulate host tetherin (BST2) by lysosomal degradation, thereby counteracting its antiviral activity. From Severe acute respiratory syndrome coronavirus 2 (2019-nCoV) (SARS-CoV-2).
   1916..1942    +  CDS            Myc (fragment): Myc (human c-Myc proto-oncogene) epitope tag
   2272..2290    -  promoter       T7 promoter: promoter for bacteriophage T7 RNA polymerase
   2293..2309    +  CDS            lacZα (fragment): LacZα fragment of β-galactosidase; lacZ fragment
   2336..2476    +  CDS            lacZα (fragment): LacZα fragment of β-galactosidase; lacZ fragment
   2480..2908    +  rep_origin     f1 ori (sequence partly withheld): f1 bacteriophage origin of replication; arrow indicates direction of (+) strand synthesis
   2936..2987    -  misc_feature   bom (fragment): basis of mobility region from pBR322
   3038..3712    -  CDS            TRP1: phosphoribosylanthranilate isomerase, required for tryptophan biosynthesis; S. cerevisiae TRP1; yeast auxotrophic marker
   3713..3860    -  promoter       TRP1 promoter: S. cerevisiae TRP1
   3998..4047    -  misc_feature   bom (fragment): basis of mobility region from pBR322
   4149..4184    -  CDS            rop (fragment): Rop protein, which maintains plasmids at low copy number; rop
   4252..4755    -  misc_feature   CEN/ARS: S. cerevisiae CEN6 centromere fused to an autonomously replicating sequence
   4792..4896    +  promoter       AmpR promoter: bla
   4897..5757    +  CDS            AmpR: β-lactamase; bla; confers resistance to ampicillin, carbenicillin, and related antibiotics
   5928..6516    +  rep_origin     ori: high-copy-number ColE1/pMB1/pBR322/pUC origin of replication
   6699..17      +  CDS            lacI (fragment) (across the origin): lac repressor; lacI; The lac repressor binds to the lac operator to inhibit transcription in E. coli. This inhibition can be relieved by adding lactose or isopropyl-β-D-thiogalactopyranoside (IPTG).
