[The description below was written by a language model from this plasmid's Addgene catalogue record and pLannotate feature annotations shown in this document.]
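Description:
3021_pETcon-SARS-CoV-2-RBD_K417N_E484K_N501Y is a 6.8 kb yeast surface display plasmid built on the pETcon backbone, carrying the receptor-binding domain (RBD) of the SARS-CoV-2 spike glycoprotein with the three Beta-variant substitutions K417N, E484K and N501Y. It is an E. coli/S. cerevisiae shuttle vector. In bacteria it replicates from a high-copy ColE1/pUC-type origin and is selected with ampicillin through the β-lactamase gene. In yeast it is maintained as a low-copy, stably segregating episome through a CEN6/ARS element and is selected by tryptophan prototrophy from the TRP1 marker under its own promoter. An f1 origin and remnants of the parental cloning vector (lac promoter/operator, lacZα, lacI, rop and bom fragments, and flanking T3 and T7 promoters) are also annotated but play no evident role in display.

The expression cassette is driven by the galactose-inducible, Gal4-regulated GAL1 promoter. It encodes Aga2, the receptor-binding subunit of the yeast a-agglutinin heterodimer, followed in the same orientation by the spike RBD fragment and a C-terminal c-Myc epitope. The catalogue also lists an HA tag N-terminal to the insert, which the feature table does not annotate; it may lie in the unannotated stretch between Aga2 and the RBD. In Aga2-based display systems, the secreted fusion is tethered to the cell wall by pairing with Aga1 supplied by the host strain, exposing the RBD on the cell surface. The C-terminal Myc tag then allows surface expression of the full-length fusion to be measured alongside ligand or antibody binding. The stated purpose is yeast display of the Beta RBD, and the associated study examined how mutational constraints in the RBD shift during viral evolution.
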