Addgene plasmid #184406: 3021_pETcon-SARS-CoV-2-RBD_K417N_E484K_N501Y
Purpose: yeast surface display of the SARS-CoV-2 Beta variant RBD
Depositing lab: Jesse Bloom. Depositing organization: Fred Hutchinson Cancer Center. Publication: Shifting mutational constraints in the SARS-CoV-2 receptor-binding domain during viral evolution. Starr TN, Greaney AJ, Hannon WW, Loes AN, Hauser K, Dillen JR, Ferri E, Farrell AG, Dadonaite B, McCallum M, Matreyek KA, Corti D, Veesler D, Snell G, Bloom JD. Science. 2022 Jun 28:eabo7896. doi: 10.1126/science.abo7896. PubMed 35762884.
Backbone
  Vector backbone: pETcon
  Vector type: Yeast Expression
  Selectable markers: TRP
Growth in bacteria
  Bacterial resistance: Ampicillin, 100 μg/mL
  Growth temperature: 37°C
  Growth strain: DH5alpha
  Copy number: High Copy
Gene/Insert
  Gene/Insert name: SARS-CoV-2 Beta Spike receptor binding domain (RBD)
  Species: SARS-CoV-2 virus
  Mutation: K417N+E484K+N501Y
  Entrez Gene: S (a.k.a. GU280_gp02, spike glycoprotein)
  Tag / fusion protein: HA (N terminal on insert); c-Myc (C terminal on insert)
  Cloning method: Gibson Cloning
Terms and licenses: Academic/Nonprofit Terms; Industry Terms: Not Available to Industry
Depositor comments: bioRxiv 10.1101/2022.02.24.481899v1
How to cite: 3021_pETcon-SARS-CoV-2-RBD_K417N_E484K_N501Y was a gift from Jesse Bloom (Addgene plasmid # 184406 ; http://n2t.net/addgene:184406 ; RRID:Addgene_184406)
